>Addgene plasmid #49613 | EGFP-Rab35S22N | depositor full sequence | sequence record 74254 | EGFP-Rab35S22N sequence 5337 bps
TAGTTATTAATAGTAATCAATTACGGGGTCATTAGTTCATAGCCCATATATGGAGTTCCGCGTTACATAA
CTTACGGTAAATGGCCCGCCTGGCTGACCGCCCAACGACCCCCGCCCATTGACGTCAATAATGACGTATG
TTCCCATAGTAACGCCAATAGGGACTTTCCATTGACGTCAATGGGTGGAGTATTTACGGTAAACTGCCCA
CTTGGCAGTACATCAAGTGTATCATATGCCAAGTACGCCCCCTATTGACGTCAATGACGGTAAATGGCCC
GCCTGGCATTATGCCCAGTACATGACCTTATGGGACTTTCCTACTTGGCAGTACATCTACGTATTAGTCA
TCGCTATTACCATGGTGATGCGGTTTTGGCAGTACATCAATGGGCGTGGATAGCGGTTTGACTCACGGGG
ATTTCCAAGTCTCCACCCCATTGACGTCAATGGGAGTTTGTTTTGGCACCAAAATCAACGGGACTTTCCA
AAATGTCGTAACAACTCCGCCCCATTGACGCAAATGGGCGGTAGGCGTGTACGGTGGGAGGTCTATATAA
GCAGAGCTGGTTTAGTGAACCGTCAGATCCGCTAGCGCTACCGGTCGCCACCATGGTGAGCAAGGGCGAG
GAGCTGTTCACCGGGGTGGTGCCCATCCTGGTCGAGCTGGACGGCGACGTAAACGGCCACAAGTTCAGCG
TGTCCGGCGAGGGCGAGGGCGATGCCACCTACGGCAAGCTGACCCTGAAGTTCATCTGCACCACCGGCAA
GCTGCCCGTGCCCTGGCCCACCCTCGTGACCACCCTGACCTACGGCGTGCAGTGCTTCAGCCGCTACCCC
GACCACATGAAGCAGCACGACTTCTTCAAGTCCGCCATGCCCGAAGGCTACGTCCAGGAGCGCACCATCT
TCTTCAAGGACGACGGCAACTACAAGACCCGCGCCGAGGTGAAGTTCGAGGGCGACACCCTGGTGAACCG
CATCGAGCTGAAGGGCATCGACTTCAAGGAGGACGGCAACATCCTGGGGCACAAGCTGGAGTACAACTAC
AACAGCCACAACGTCTATATCATGGCCGACAAGCAGAAGAACGGCATCAAGGTGAACTTCAAGATCCGCC
ACAACATCGAGGACGGCAGCGTGCAGCTCGCCGACCACTACCAGCAGAACACCCCCATCGGCGACGGCCC
CGTGCTGCTGCCCGACAACCACTACCTGAGCACCCAGTCCGCCCTGAGCAAAGACCCCAACGAGAAGCGC
GATCACATGGTCCTGCTGGAGTTCGTGACCGCCGCCGGGATCACTCTCGGCATGGACGAGCTGTACAAGT
CCGGCCGGACTCAGATCTCGAGCTCAAGCTTCGAATTCATGGCCCGGGACTACGACCACCTCTTCAAGCT
GCTCATCATCGGCGACAGCGGTGTGGGCAAGAACAGTTTACTGTTGCGTTTTGCAGACAACACTTTCTCA
GGCAGCTACATCACCACGATCGGAGTGGATTTCAAGATCCGGACCGTGGAGATCAACGGGGAGAAGGTGA
AGCTGCAGATCTGGGACACAGCGGGGCAGGAGCGCTTCCGCACCATCACCTCCACGTATTATCGGGGGAC
CCACGGGGTCATTGTGGTTTACGACGTCACCAGTGCCGAGTCCTTTGTCAACGTCAAGCGGTGGCTTCAC
GAAATCAACCAGAACTGTGATGATGTGTGCCGAATATTAGTGGGTAATAAGAATGACGACCCTGAGCGGA
AGGTGGTGGAGACGGAAGATGCCTACAAATTCGCCGGGCAGATGGGCATCCAGTTGTTCGAGACCAGCGC
CAAGGAGAATGTCAACGTGGAAGAGATGTTCAACTGCATCACGGAGCTGGTCCTCCGAGCAAAGAAAGAC
AACCTGGCAAAACAGCAGCAGCAACAACAGAACGATGTGGTGAAGCTCACGAAGAACAGTAAACGAAAGA
AACGCTGCTGCTAACTCGACGGTACCGCGGGCCCGGGATCCACCGGATCTAGATAACTGATCATAATCAG
CCATACCACATTTGTAGAGGTTTTACTTGCTTTAAAAAACCTCCCACACCTCCCCCTGAACCTGAAACAT
AAAATGAATGCAATTGTTGTTGTTAACTTGTTTATTGCAGCTTATAATGGTTACAAATAAAGCAATAGCA
TCACAAATTTCACAAATAAAGCATTTTTTTCACTGCATTCTAGTTGTGGTTTGTCCAAACTCATCAATGT
ATCTTAACGCGTAAATTGTAAGCGTTAATATTTTGTTAAAATTCGCGTTAAATTTTTGTTAAATCAGCTC
ATTTTTTAACCAATAGGCCGAAATCGGCAAAATCCCTTATAAATCAAAAGAATAGACCGAGATAGGGT
[37 nt withheld, positions 2379-2415]
AAAGAACGTGGACTCCAACGTCAAAGG
[49 nt withheld, positions 2443-2491]
T
[91 nt withheld, positions 2493-2583]
G
[124 nt withheld, positions 2585-2708]
CAGGTGGCACTTTTCGGGGAAATGTGCGCGGAACCCCTATTTGTTTATTTTTCTAAATACATTCAAATAT
GTATCCGCTCATGAGACAATAACCCTGATAAATGCTTCAATAATATTGAAAAAGGAAGAGTCCTGAGGCG
GAAAGAACCAGCTGTGGAATGTGTGTCAGTTAGGGTGTGGAAAGTCCCCAGGCTCCCCAGCAGGCAGAAG
TATGCAAAGCATGCATCTCAATTAGTCAGCAACCAGGTGTGGAAAGTCCCCAGGCTCCCCAGCAGGCAGA
AGTATGCAAAGCATGCATCTCAATTAGTCAGCAACCATAGTCCCGCCCCTAACTCCGCCCATCCCGCCCC
TAACTCCGCCCAGTTCCGCCCATTCTCCGCCCCATGGCTGACTAATTTTTTTTATTTATGCAGAGGCCGA
GGCCGCCTCGGCCTCTGAGCTATTCCAGAAGTAGTGAGGAGGCTTTTTTGGAGGCCTAGGCTTTTGCAAA
GATCGATCAAGAGACAGGATGAGGATCGTTTCGCATGATTGAACAAGATGGATTGCACGCAGGTTCTCCG
GCCGCTTGGGTGGAGAGGCTATTCGGCTATGACTGGGCACAACAGACAATCGGCTGCTCTGATGCCGCCG
TGTTCCGGCTGTCAGCGCAGGGGCGCCCGGTTCTTTTTGTCAAGACCGACCTGTCCGGTGCCCTGAATGA
ACTGCAAGACGAGGCAGCGCGGCTATCGTGGCTGGCCACGACGGGCGTTCCTTGCGCAGCTGTGCTCGAC
GTTGTCACTGAAGCGGGAAGGGACTGGCTGCTATTGGGCGAAGTGCCGGGGCAGGATCTCCTGTCATCTC
ACCTTGCTCCTGCCGAGAAAGTATCCATCATGGCTGATGCAATGCGGCGGCTGCATACGCTTGATCCGGC
TACCTGCCCATTCGACCACCAAGCGAAACATCGCATCGAGCGAGCACGTACTCGGATGGAAGCCGGTCTT
GTCGATCAGGATGATCTGGACGAAGAGCATCAGGGGCTCGCGCCAGCCGAACTGTTCGCCAGGCTCAAGG
CGAGCATGCCCGACGGCGAGGATCTCGTCGTGACCCATGGCGATGCCTGCTTGCCGAATATCATGGTGGA
AAATGGCCGCTTTTCTGGATTCATCGACTGTGGCCGGCTGGGTGTGGCGGACCGCTATCAGGACATAGCG
TTGGCTACCCGTGATATTGCTGAAGAGCTTGGCGGCGAATGGGCTGACCGCTTCCTCGTGCTTTACGGTA
TCGCCGCTCCCGATTCGCAGCGCATCGCCTTCTATCGCCTTCTTGACGAGTTCTTCTGAGCGGGACTCTG
GGGTTCGAAATGACCGACCAAGCGACGCCCAACCTGCCATCACGAGATTTCGATTCCACCGCCGCCTTCT
ATGAAAGGTTGGGCTTCGGAATCGTTTTCCGGGACGCCGGCTGGATGATCCTCCAGCGCGGGGATCTCAT
GCTGGAGTTCTTCGCCCACCCTAGGGGGAGGCTAACTGAAACACGGAAGGAGACAATACCGGAAGGAACC
CGCGCTATGACGGCAATAAAAAGACAGAATAAAACGCACGGTGTTGGGTCGTTTGTTCATAAACGCGGGG
TTCGGTCCCAGGGCTGGCACTCTGTCGATACCCCACCGAGACCCCATTGGGGCCAATACGCCCGCGTTTC
TTCCTTTTCCCCACCCCACCCCCCAAGTTCGGGTGAAGGCCCAGGGCTCGCAGCCAACGTCGGGGCGGCA
GGCCCTGCCATAGCCTCAGGTTACTCATATATACTTTAGATTGATTTAAAACTTCATTTTTAATTTAAAA
GGATCTAGGTGAAGATCCTTTTTGATAATCTCATGACCAAAATCCCTTAACGTGAGTTTTCGTTCCACTG
AGCGTCAGACCCCGTAGAAAAGATCAAAGGATCTTCTTGAGATCCTTTTTTTCTGCGCGTAATCTGCTGC
TTGCAAACAAAAAAACCACCGCTACCAGCGGTGGTTTGTTTGCCGGATCAAGAGCTACCAACTCTTTTTC
CGAAGGTAACTGGCTTCAGCAGAGCGCAGATACCAAATACTGTCCTTCTAGTGTAGCCGTAGTTAGGCCA
CCACTTCAAGAACTCTGTAGCACCGCCTACATACCTCGCTCTGCTAATCCTGTTACCAGTGGCTGCTGCC
AGTGGCGATAAGTCGTGTCTTACCGGGTTGGACTCAAGACGATAGTTACCGGATAAGGCGCAGCGGTCGG
GCTGAACGGGGGGTTCGTGCACACAGCCCAGCTTGGAGCGAACGACCTACACCGAACTGAGATACCTACA
GCGTGAGCTATGAGAAAGCGCCACGCTTCCCGAAGGGAGAAAGGCGGACAGGTATCCGGTAAGCGGCAGG
GTCGGAACAGGAGAGCGCACGAGGGAGCTTCCAGGGGGAAACGCCTGGTATCTTTATAGTCCTGTCGGGT
TTCGCCACCTCTGACTTGAGCGTCGATTTTTGTGATGCTCGTCAGGGGGGCGGAGCCTATGGAAAAACGC
CAGCAACGCGGCCTTTTTACGGTTCCTGGCCTTTTGCTGGCCTTTTGCTCACATGTTCTTTCCTGCGTTA
TCCCCTGATTCTGTGGATAACCGTATTACCGCCATGCAT
Features (pLannotate 1.2.2; 16 found; start..end, strand, type, name):
     61..364     +  enhancer       CMV enhancer: human cytomegalovirus immediate early enhancer
    365..568     +  promoter       CMV promoter: human cytomegalovirus (CMV) immediate early promoter
    613..1329    +  CDS            EGFP: EGFP is a basic (constitutively fluorescent) green fluorescent protein published in 1996, derived from Aequorea victoria. It is reported to be a rapidly-maturing weak dimer with moderate acid sensitivity.
   1335..1368    +  misc_feature   MCS (fragment): multiple cloning site
   1369..1971    +  CDS            RAB35: RAB35_HUMAN - Also known as RAB1C, RAY. Experimental evidence at protein level: Swiss-Prot protein existence level 1. The small GTPases Rab are key regulators of intracellular membrane trafficking, from the formation of transport vesicles to their fusion with membranes. Rabs cycle between an inactive GDP-bound form and an active GTP-bound form that is able to recruit to membranes different sets of downstream effectors directly responsible for vesicle formation, movement, tethering and fusion. That Rab is involved in the process of endocytosis and is an essential rate-limiting regulator of the
   1976..2001    +  misc_feature   MCS (fragment): multiple cloning site
   2018..2102    +  CDS            large T antigen (fragment): large T antigen from SV40 (simian virus 40)
   2125..2246    +  polyA_signal   SV40 poly(A) signal: SV40 polyadenylation signal
   2280..2708    -  rep_origin     f1 ori (sequence partly withheld): f1 bacteriophage origin of replication; arrow indicates direction of (+) strand synthesis
   2735..2839    +  promoter       AmpR promoter: bla
   2841..3198    +  promoter       SV40 promoter: SV40 enhancer and early promoter
   3233..4027    +  CDS            NeoR/KanR: aminoglycoside phosphotransferase from Tn5; aph(3')-II (or nptII); confers resistance to neomycin, kanamycin, and G418 (Geneticin®)
   4048..4200    +  CDS            ble (fragment): BLE_KLEPN - Experimental evidence at protein level: Swiss-Prot protein existence level 1. Binding protein with a strong affinity to the bleomycin family of antibiotics. Binds to CL990; an antimitotic-antibiotic compound. From Klebsiella pneumoniae.
   4259..4306    +  polyA_signal   HSV TK poly(A) signal: herpes simplex virus thymidine kinase polyadenylation signal (Cole and Stacy, 1985)
   4397..4413    -  polyA_signal   bGH poly(A) signal (fragment): bovine growth hormone polyadenylation signal
   4635..5223    +  rep_origin     ori: high-copy-number ColE1/pMB1/pBR322/pUC origin of replication
