[The description below was written by a language model from this plasmid's Addgene catalogue record and pLannotate feature annotations shown in this document.]
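Description:
EGFP-Rab35S22N is a mammalian expression plasmid of about 5.3 kb built on the Clontech EGFP C2 backbone. It produces human Rab35 carrying a serine 22 to asparagine substitution, fused at its N terminus to EGFP. The human cytomegalovirus immediate early enhancer and promoter drive transcription. The EGFP coding sequence comes first, followed by a short stretch of residual multiple cloning site that acts as a linker, then the roughly 600 bp RAB35 open reading frame. An SV40 polyadenylation signal terminates the transcript. The insert was placed between an EcoRI site, which is retained, and an XhoI/SalI junction that was destroyed during cloning. The Rab35 sequence was derived from an HA-Rab35 pcDNA3.1+ cDNA clone.

The plasmid is propagated in E. coli at high copy through a ColE1/pUC-type origin, and it also carries an f1 phage origin. A single Tn5 aminoglycoside phosphotransferase gene (NeoR/KanR) provides both selections. A bacterial bla-type promoter expresses it for kanamycin resistance in bacteria. The adjacent SV40 enhancer/early promoter, paired with an HSV TK polyadenylation signal, expresses it in mammalian cells for G418 selection of stable transfectants. The short large T antigen, ble and bGH poly(A) fragments in the annotation appear to be backbone remnants or partial matches rather than functional elements.

Rab35 is a small GTPase that cycles between GDP- and GTP-bound states and regulates endocytic membrane trafficking. Serine-to-asparagine changes at this conserved nucleotide-binding position in Rab proteins are generally used as GDP-locked, dominant-negative forms, although the record does not describe the mutant's behaviour. The stated purpose is simply to express the fluorescent fusion in mammalian cells, which allows localisation of the mutant protein to be followed by fluorescence.
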