Addgene plasmid #49613: EGFP-Rab35S22N
Purpose: expresses EGFP-Rab35S22N in mammalian cells
Depositing lab: Marci Scidmore. Depositing organization: Cornell University.
Backbone
  Vector backbone: EGFP C2
  Backbone manufacturer: Clontech
  Backbone size w/o insert (bp): 4700
  Total vector size (bp): 5300
  Vector type: Mammalian Expression
  Selectable markers: Neomycin (select with G418)
Growth in bacteria
  Bacterial resistance: Kanamycin, 50 μg/mL
  Growth temperature: 37°C
  Growth strain: DH5alpha
  Copy number: High Copy
Gene/Insert
  Gene/Insert name: Rab35
  Species: H. sapiens (human)
  Insert size (bp): 600
  Mutation: Serine 22 to Asparagine
  GenBank ID: AF498960
  Entrez Gene: RAB35 (a.k.a. H-ray, RAB1C, RAY)
  Promoter: CMV
  Tag / fusion protein: EGFP (N terminal on insert)
  Cloning method: Restriction Enzyme; 5′ cloning site EcoRI (not destroyed); 3′ cloning site XhoI/SalI (destroyed during cloning)
  Sequencing primers: 5′ EGFP C (CATGGTCCTGCTGGAGTTCGTG)
Resource information
  A portion of this plasmid was derived from a plasmid made by: Rab35 derived from pCDNA3.1+HA-Rab35 purchased from Missouri S&T cDNA Resource Center
Terms and licenses: Academic/Nonprofit Terms; Industry Terms: Not Available to Industry
How to cite: EGFP-Rab35S22N was a gift from Marci Scidmore (Addgene plasmid # 49613)
