>Addgene plasmid #49613 | EGFP-Rab35S22N | addgene partial sequence | sequence record 76389 | EGFP-C 5'-CATGGTCCTGCTGGAGTTCGTG-3'
CTCTCGGCATGGACGAGCTGTACAAGTCCGGCCGGACTCAGATCTCGAGCTCAAGCTTCGAATTCATGGC
CCGGGACTACGACCACCTCTTCAAGCTGCTCATCATCGGCGACAGCGGTGTGGGCAAGAACAGTTTACTG
TTGCGTTTTGCAGACAACACTTTCTCAGGCAGCTACATCACCACGATCGGAGTGGATTTCAAGATCCGGA
CCGTGGAGATCAACGGGGAGAAGGTGAAGCTGCAGATCTGGGACACAGCGGGGCAGGAGCGCTTCCGCAC
CATCACCTCCACGTATTATCGGGGGACCCACGGGGTCATTGTGGTTTACGACGTCACCAGTGCCGAGTCC
TTTGTCAACGTCAAGCGGTGGCTTCACGAAATCAACCAGAACTGTGATGATGTGTGCCGAATATTAGTGG
GTAATAAGAATGACGACCCTGAGCGGAAGGTGGTGGAGACGGAAGATGCCTACAAATTCGCCGGGCAGAT
GGGCATCCAGTTGTTCGAGACCAGCGCCAAGGAGAATGTCAACGTGGAAGAGATGTTCAACTGCATCACG
GAGCTGGTCCTCCGAGCAAAGAAAGACAACCTGGCAAAACAGCAGCAGCAACAACAGAACGATGTGGTGA
AGCTCACGAAGAACAGTAAACGAAAGAAACGCTGCTGCTAACTCGACGGTACCGCGGGCCCGGGATCCAC
CGGATCTAGATAACTGATCATAATCAGCCATACCACATTTGTAGAGGTTTTACTTGCTTTAAAAAACCTC
CCACACCTCCCCCTGAACCTGAAACATAAAATGAATGCAATTGTTGTTGTTAACTTGTTTATTGCAGCTT
ATAATGGTTACAAATAAAGCAATAGCATCACAAATTTCACAAATAAAGCATTTTTTTCACTGCATTCTAG
TTGTGGTTTGTCCAAACTCATCAATGTATCTTAACGCGTAAATTGTAAGCGTTAATATTTTGTTAAAATT
CGCGTTAAATTT
